>Addgene plasmid #148304 | pcDNA3.1-MCS-EGFP_AB | addgene full sequence | sequence record 384608 | Addgene NGS Result
GACATTGATTATTGACTAGTTATTAATAGTAATCAATTACGGGGTCATTAGTTCATAGCCCATATATGGA
GTTCCGCGTTACATAACTTACGGTAAATGGCCCGCCTGGCTGACCGCCCAACGACCCCCGCCCATTGACG
TCAATAATGACGTATGTTCCCATAGTAACGCCAATAGGGACTTTCCATTGACGTCAATGGGTGGAGTATT
TACGGTAAACTGCCCACTTGGCAGTACATCAAGTGTATCATATGCCAAGTACGCCCCCTATTGACGTCAA
TGACGGTAAATGGCCCGCCTGGCATTATGCCCAGTACATGACCTTATGGGACTTTCCTACTTGGCAGTAC
ATCTACGTATTAGTCATCGCTATTACCATGGTGATGCGGTTTTGGCAGTACATCAATGGGCGTGGATAGC
GGTTTGACTCACGGGGATTTCCAAGTCTCCACCCCATTGACGTCAATGGGAGTTTGTTTTGGCACCAAAA
TCAACGGGACTTTCCAAAATGTCGTAACAACTCCGCCCCATTGACGCAAATGGGCGGTAGGCGTGTACGG
TGGGAGGTCTATATAAGCAGAGCTCTCTGGCTAACTAGAGAACCCACTGCTTACTGGCTTATCGAAATTA
ATACGACTCACTATAGGGAGACCCAAGCTTGGTACCGAGCTCGGATCCACTAGTAACGGCCGCCAGTGTG
CTGGAATTCTGCAGATATCCATCACACTGGCGGCCGCTCGAGGCCACCATGGTGAGCAAGGGCGAGGAGC
TGTTCACCGGGGTGGTGCCCATCCTGGTCGAGCTGGACGGCGACGTAAACGGCCACAAGTTCAGCGTGTC
CGGCGAGGGCGAGGGCGATGCCACCTACGGCAAGCTGACCCTGAAGTTCATCTGCACCACCGGCAAGCTG
CCCGTGCCCTGGCCCACCCTCGTGACCACCCTGACCTACGGCGTGCAGTGCTTCAGCCGCTACCCCGACC
ACATGAAGCAGCACGACTTCTTCAAGTCCGCCATGCCCGAAGGCTACGTCCAGGAGCGCACCATCTTCTT
CAAGGACGACGGCAACTACAAGACCCGCGCCGAGGTGAAGTTCGAGGGCGACACCCTGGTGAACCGCATC
GAGCTGAAGGGCATCGACTTCAAGGAGGACGGCAACATCCTGGGGCACAAGCTGGAGTACAACTACAACA
GCCACAACGTCTATATCATGGCCGACAAGCAGAAGAACGGCATCAAGGTGAACTTCAAGATCCGCCACAA
CATCGAGGACGGCAGCGTGCAGCTCGCCGACCACTACCAGCAGAACACCCCCATCGGCGACGGCCCCGTG
CTGCTGCCCGACAACCACTACCTGAGCACCCAGTCCGCCCTGAGCAAAGACCCCAACGAGAAGCGCGATC
ACATGGTCCTGCTGGAGTTCGTGACCGCCGCCGGGATCACTCTCGGCATGGACGAGCTGTACAAGTCCGG
ACTCAGATGAGGGCCCTATTCTATAGTGTCACCTAAATGCTAGAGCTCGCTGATCAGCCTCGACTGTGCC
TTCTAGTTGCCAGCCATCTGTTGTTTGCCCCTCCCCCGTGCCTTCCTTGACCCTGGAAGGTGCCACTCCC
ACTGTCCTTTCCTAATAAAATGAGGAAATTGCATCGCATTGTCTGAGTAGGTGTCATTCTATTCTGGGGG
GTGGGGTGGGGCAGGACAGCAAGGGGGAGGATTGGGAAGACAATAGCAGGCATGCTGGGGATGCGGTGGG
CTCTATGGCTTCTGAGGCGGAAAGAACCAGCTGGGGCTCTAGGGGGTATCCCC
[124 nt withheld, positions 1804-1927]
C
[91 nt withheld, positions 1929-2019]
A
[49 nt withheld, positions 2021-2069]
CCTTTGACGTTGGAGTCCACGTTCTTT
[37 nt withheld, positions 2097-2133]
ACCCTATCTCGGTCTATTCTTTTGATTTATAAGGGATTTTGCCGATTTCGGCCTATTGGTTAAAAAATGA
GCTGATTTAACAAAAATTTAACGCGAATTAATTCTGTGGAATGTGTGTCAGTTAGGGTGTGGAAAGTCCC
CAGGCTCCCCAGCAGGCAGAAGTATGCAAAGCATGCATCTCAATTAGTCAGCAACCAGGTGTGGAAAGTC
CCCAGGCTCCCCAGCAGGCAGAAGTATGCAAAGCATGCATCTCAATTAGTCAGCAACCATAGTCCCGCCC
CTAACTCCGCCCATCCCGCCCCTAACTCCGCCCAGTTCCGCCCATTCTCCGCCCCATGGCTGACTAATTT
TTTTTATTTATGCAGAGGCCGAGGCCGCCTCTGCCTCTGAGCTATTCCAGAAGTAGTGAGGAGGCTTTTT
TGGAGGCCTAGGCTTTTGCAAAAAGCTCCCGGGAGCTTGTATATCCATTTTCGGATCTGATCAAGAGACA
GGATGAGGATCGTTTCGCATGATTGAACAAGATGGATTGCACGCAGGTTCTCCGGCCGCTTGGGTGGAGA
GGCTATTCGGCTATGACTGGGCACAACAGACAATCGGCTGCTCTGATGCCGCCGTGTTCCGGCTGTCAGC
GCAGGGGCGCCCGGTTCTTTTTGTCAAGACCGACCTGTCCGGTGCCCTGAATGAACTGCAGGACGAGGCA
GCGCGGCTATCGTGGCTGGCCACGACGGGCGTTCCTTGCGCAGCTGTGCTCGACGTTGTCACTGAAGCGG
GAAGGGACTGGCTGCTATTGGGCGAAGTGCCGGGGCAGGATCTCCTGTCATCTCACCTTGCTCCTGCCGA
GAAAGTATCCATCATGGCTGATGCAATGCGGCGGCTGCATACGCTTGATCCGGCTACCTGCCCATTCGAC
CACCAAGCGAAACATCGCATCGAGCGAGCACGTACTCGGATGGAAGCCGGTCTTGTCGATCAGGATGATC
TGGACGAAGAGCATCAGGGGCTCGCGCCAGCCGAACTGTTCGCCAGGCTCAAGGCGCGCATGCCCGACGG
CGAGGATCTCGTCGTGACCCATGGCGATGCCTGCTTGCCGAATATCATGGTGGAAAATGGCCGCTTTTCT
GGATTCATCGACTGTGGCCGGCTGGGTGTGGCGGACCGCTATCAGGACATAGCGTTGGCTACCCGTGATA
TTGCTGAAGAGCTTGGCGGCGAATGGGCTGACCGCTTCCTCGTGCTTTACGGTATCGCCGCTCCCGATTC
GCAGCGCATCGCCTTCTATCGCCTTCTTGACGAGTTCTTCTGAGCGGGACTCTGGGGTTCGAAATGACCG
ACCAAGCGACGCCCAACCTGCCATCACGAGATTTCGATTCCACCGCCGCCTTCTATGAAAGGTTGGGCTT
CGGAATCGTTTTCCGGGACGCCGGCTGGATGATCCTCCAGCGCGGGGATCTCATGCTGGAGTTCTTCGCC
CACCCCAACTTGTTTATTGCAGCTTATAATGGTTACAAATAAAGCAATAGCATCACAAATTTCACAAATA
AAGCATTTTTTTCACTGCATTCTAGTTGTGGTTTGTCCAAACTCATCAATGTATCTTATCATGTCTGTAT
ACCGTCGACCTCTAGCTAGAGCTTGGCGTAATCATGGTCATAGCTGTTTCCTGTGTGAAATTGTTATCCG
CTCACAATTCCACACAACATACGAGCCGGAAGCATAAAGTGTAAAGCCTGGGGTGCCTAATGAGTGAGCT
AACTCACATTAATTGCGTTGCGCTCACTGCCCGCTTTCCAGTCGGGAAACCTGTCGTGCCAGCTGCATTA
ATGAATCGGCCAACGCGCGGGGAGAGGCGGTTTGCGTATTGGGCGCTCTTCCGCTTCCTCGCTCACTGAC
TCGCTGCGCTCGGTCGTTCGGCTGCGGCGAGCGGTATCAGCTCACTCAAAGGCGGTAATACGGTTATCCA
CAGAATCAGGGGATAACGCAGGAAAGAACATGTGAGCAAAAGGCCAGCAAAAGGCCAGGAACCGTAAAAA
GGCCGCGTTGCTGGCGTTTTTCCATAGGCTCCGCCCCCCTGACGAGCATCACAAAAATCGACGCTCAAGT
CAGAGGTGGCGAAACCCGACAGGACTATAAAGATACCAGGCGTTTCCCCCTGGAAGCTCCCTCGTGCGCT
CTCCTGTTCCGACCCTGCCGCTTACCGGATACCTGTCCGCCTTTCTCCCTTCGGGAAGCGTGGCGCTTTC
TCATAGCTCACGCTGTAGGTATCTCAGTTCGGTGTAGGTCGTTCGCTCCAAGCTGGGCTGTGTGCACGAA
CCCCCCGTTCAGCCCGACCGCTGCGCCTTATCCGGTAACTATCGTCTTGAGTCCAACCCGGTAAGACACG
ACTTATCGCCACTGGCAGCAGCCACTGGTAACAGGATTAGCAGAGCGAGGTATGTAGGCGGTGCTACAGA
GTTCTTGAAGTGGTGGCCTAACTACGGCTACACTAGAAGAACAGTATTTGGTATCTGCGCTCTGCTGAAG
CCAGTTACCTTCGGAAAAAGAGTTGGTAGCTCTTGATCCGGCAAACAAACCACCGCTGGTAGCGGTGGTT
TTTTTGTTTGCAAGCAGCAGATTACGCGCAGAAAAAAAGGATCTCAAGAAGATCCTTTGATCTTTTCTAC
GGGGTCTGACGCTCAGTGGAACGAAAACTCACGTTAAGGGATTTTGGTCATGAGATTATCAAAAAGGATC
TTCACCTAGATCCTTTTAAATTAAAAATGAAGTTTTAAATCAATCTAAAGTATATATGAGTAAACTTGGT
CTGACAGTTACCAATGCTTAATCAGTGAGGCACCTATCTCAGCGATCTGTCTATTTCGTTCATCCATAGT
TGCCTGACTCCCCGTCGTGTAGATAACTACGATACGGGAGGGCTTACCATCTGGCCCCAGTGCTGCAATG
ATACCGCGAGACCCACGCTCACCGGCTCCAGATTTATCAGCAATAAACCAGCCAGCCGGAAGGGCCGAGC
GCAGAAGTGGTCCTGCAACTTTATCCGCCTCCATCCAGTCTATTAATTGTTGCCGGGAAGCTAGAGTAAG
TAGTTCGCCAGTTAATAGTTTGCGCAACGTTGTTGCCATTGCTACAGGCATCGTGGTGTCACGCTCGTCG
TTTGGTATGGCTTCATTCAGCTCCGGTTCCCAACGATCAAGGCGAGTTACATGATCCCCCATGTTGTGCA
AAAAAGCGGTTAGCTCCTTCGGTCCTCCGATCGTTGTCAGAAGTAAGTTGGCCGCAGTGTTATCACTCAT
GGTTATGGCAGCACTGCATAATTCTCTTACTGTCATGCCATCCGTAAGATGCTTTTCTGTGACTGGTGAG
TACTCAACCAAGTCATTCTGAGAATAGTGTATGCGGCGACCGAGTTGCTCTTGCCCGGCGTCAATACGGG
ATAATACCGCGCCACATAGCAGAACTTTAAAAGTGCTCATCATTGGAAAACGTTCTTCGGGGCGAAAACT
CTCAAGGATCTTACCGCTGTTGAGATCCAGTTCGATGTAACCCACTCGTGCACCCAACTGATCTTCAGCA
TCTTTTACTTTCACCAGCGTTTCTGGGTGAGCAAAAACAGGAAGGCAAAATGCCGCAAAAAAGGGAATAA
GGGCGACACGGAAATGTTGAATACTCATACTCTTCCTTTTTCAATATTATTGAAGCATTTATCAGGGTTA
TTGTCTCATGAGCGGATACATATTTGAATGTATTTAGAAAAATAAACAAATAGGGGTTCCGCGCACATTT
CCCCGAAAAGTGCCACCTGACGTCGACGGATCGGGAGATCTCCCGATCCCCTATGGTGCACTCTCAGTAC
AATCTGCTCTGATGCCGCATAGTTAAGCCAGTATCTGCTCCCTGCTTGTGTGTTGGAGGTCGCTGAGTAG
TGCGCGAGCAAAATTTAAGCTACAACAAGGCAAGGCTTGACCGACAATTGCATGAAGAATCTGCTTAGGG
TTAGGCGTTTTGCGCTGCTTCGCGATGTACGGGCCAGATATACGCGTT
Features (pLannotate 1.2.2; 21 found; start..end, strand, type, name):
      1..380     +  enhancer       CMV enhancer: human cytomegalovirus immediate early enhancer
    381..584     +  promoter       CMV promoter: human cytomegalovirus (CMV) immediate early promoter
    580..613     +  LTR            5' LTR (truncated) (fragment): truncated 5' long terminal repeat (LTR) from HIV-1
    629..647     +  promoter       T7 promoter: promoter for bacteriophage T7 RNA polymerase
    749..1465    +  CDS            EGFP: EGFP is a basic (constitutively fluorescent) green fluorescent protein published in 1996, derived from Aequorea victoria. It is reported to be a rapidly-maturing weak dimer with moderate acid sensitivity.
   1490..1508    -  promoter       SP6 promoter: promoter for bacteriophage SP6 RNA polymerase
   1534..1758    +  polyA_signal   bGH poly(A) signal: bovine growth hormone polyadenylation signal
   1762..1783    +  promoter       SV40 promoter (fragment): SV40 enhancer and early promoter
   1804..2232    +  rep_origin     f1 ori (sequence partly withheld): f1 bacteriophage origin of replication; arrow indicates direction of (+) strand synthesis
   2246..2575    +  promoter       SV40 promoter: SV40 enhancer and early promoter
   2642..3433    +  CDS            neo: KKA2_KLEPN - Also known as kan, nptII. Experimental evidence at protein level: Swiss-Prot protein existence level 1. Resistance to kanamycin, neomycin, paromomycin, ribostamycin, butirosin and gentamicin B. From Klebsiella pneumoniae.
   3457..3615    +  CDS            ble (fragment): BLE_KLEPN - Experimental evidence at protein level: Swiss-Prot protein existence level 1. Binding protein with a strong affinity to the bleomycin family of antibiotics. Binds to CL990; an antimitotic-antibiotic compound. From Klebsiella pneumoniae.
   3610..3731    +  polyA_signal   SV40 poly(A) signal: SV40 polyadenylation signal
   3804..3820    -  protein_bind   lac operator: The lac repressor binds to the lac operator to inhibit transcription in E. coli. This inhibition can be relieved by adding lactose or isopropyl-β-D-thiogalactopyranoside (IPTG). lac repressor encoded by lacI
   3828..3858    -  promoter       lac promoter: promoter for the E. coli lac operon
   3873..3894    -  protein_bind   CAP binding site: CAP binding activates transcription in the presence of cAMP. E. coli catabolite activator protein
   3907..3999    -  CDS            lacI (fragment): lac repressor; lacI; The lac repressor binds to the lac operator to inhibit transcription in E. coli. This inhibition can be relieved by adding lactose or isopropyl-β-D-thiogalactopyranoside (IPTG).
   4182..4770    -  rep_origin     ori: high-copy-number ColE1/pMB1/pBR322/pUC origin of replication
   4941..5801    -  CDS            AmpR: β-lactamase; bla; confers resistance to ampicillin, carbenicillin, and related antibiotics
   5802..5906    -  promoter       AmpR promoter: bla
   5965..6017    -  misc_feature   bom (fragment): basis of mobility region from pBR322
