[The description below was written by a language model from this plasmid's Addgene catalogue record and pLannotate feature annotations shown in this document.]
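Description:
pcDNA3.1-MCS-EGFP_AB is an empty mammalian expression backbone of about 6.2 kb. The catalogue lists the vector backbone as unknown, although the name and the annotated feature layout are consistent with a pcDNA3.1-type plasmid. It is propagated in E. coli through a high-copy ColE1/pUC-type origin and selected with ampicillin via the β-lactamase gene and its own promoter. An f1 origin is also present, which allows single-stranded DNA production with helper phage. Small annotated fragments (HIV-1 LTR, lacI, ble, bom, a lac promoter/operator region) appear to be backbone remnants or short similarity hits rather than functional parts.

The expression cassette is driven by the human cytomegalovirus immediate early enhancer and promoter and terminated by the bovine growth hormone polyadenylation signal. Between them sits an EGFP coding sequence, flanked by a forward T7 promoter and a reverse-oriented SP6 promoter, which can serve for in vitro transcription or as sequencing primer sites. The roughly 100 nt gap between the T7 promoter and EGFP, together with the name, suggests that the multiple cloning site lies upstream of EGFP, so that an inserted open reading frame would be expressed as a C-terminal EGFP fusion. The record does not annotate the cloning site or state the reading frame, and the meaning of the "_AB" suffix is not explained. A second cassette, made up of the SV40 enhancer/early promoter, the neomycin phosphotransferase gene and the SV40 poly(A) signal, permits G418 selection of stably transfected mammalian cells.

No insert is recorded. The plasmid is intended as a recipient vector for fluorescently tagged protein expression in transfected mammalian cells, and presumably as an EGFP-only control.
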