Addgene plasmid #148304: pcDNA3.1-MCS-EGFP_AB
Purpose: (Empty Backbone) Mammalian Expression vector
Depositing lab: Elisa Izaurralde. Depositing organization: Max Planck Institute for Developmental Biology.
Backbone
  Vector backbone: Unknown
  Vector type: Mammalian Expression
Growth in bacteria
  Bacterial resistance: Ampicillin, 100 μg/mL
  Growth temperature: 37°C
  Growth strain: DH5alpha
  Copy number: High Copy
Gene/Insert
  Gene/Insert name: None
Terms and licenses: Academic/Nonprofit Terms; Industry Terms: Not Available to Industry
Depositor comments: Plasmids from this collection were made available to the research community and donated after the lab closed. Please note that the sequence provided by the depositing laboratory may be theoretical/predicted or based on Sanger sequencing results. There may be discrepancies between sequencing results obtained by Addgene and the depositor sequence. If an Addgene verified sequence is not available, please contact before placing your order to request that our lab fully sequence the plasmid.
How to cite: pcDNA3.1-MCS-EGFP_AB was a gift from Elisa Izaurralde (Addgene plasmid # 148304 ; http://n2t.net/addgene:148304 ; RRID:Addgene_148304)
